Addgene plasmid #125480: lentiSAMv2 C2CD4A-TSS-guide1
Purpose: CRISPR-mediated activation of C2CD4A. Catalytically inactive Cas9 from S. pyogenes and VP64 with 2A-BlastR.
Depositing lab: Jorge Ferrer. Depositing organization: Imperial College London. Publication: Human pancreatic islet three-dimensional chromatin architecture provides insights into the genetics of type 2 diabetes. Miguel-Escalada I, Bonas-Guarch S, Cebola I, Ponsa-Cobas J, Mendieta-Esteban J, Atla G, Javierre BM, Rolando DMY, Farabella I, Morgan CC, Garcia-Hurtado J, Beucher A, Moran I, Pasquali L, Ramos-Rodriguez M, Appel EVR, Linneberg A, Gjesing AP, Witte DR, Pedersen O, Grarup N, Ravassard P, Torrents D, Mercader JM, Piemonti L, Berney T, de Koning EJP, Kerr-Conte J, Pattou F, Fedko IO, Groop L, Prokopenko I, Hansen T, Marti-Renom MA, Fraser P, Ferrer J. Nat Genet. 2019 Jun 28. pii: 10.1038/s41588-019-0457-0. doi: 10.1038/s41588-019-0457-0. PubMed 31253982.
Backbone
  Vector backbone: lentiSAMv2
  Backbone manufacturer: Feng Zhang (Addgene #75112)
  Vector type: Mammalian Expression, Lentiviral, CRISPR
  Selectable markers: Blasticidin
Growth in bacteria
  Bacterial resistance: Ampicillin, 100 μg/mL
  Growth temperature: 37°C
  Growth strain: Stbl3
  Copy number: High Copy
Gene/Insert
  Gene/Insert name: dCas9-VP64-2A-BlastR
  gRNA/shRNA sequence: TCCCTGTCCCTCTGCCACG
  Species: H. sapiens (human)
  Promoter: EF1a core and U6
  Cloning method: Restriction Enzyme; 5′ cloning site Unknown (destroyed during cloning); 3′ cloning site Unknown (destroyed during cloning)
  Sequencing primers: 5′ GATCCGCCACCATGGATGC
Terms and licenses: Academic/Nonprofit Terms; Industry Terms: Not Available to Industry
How to cite: lentiSAMv2 C2CD4A-TSS-guide1 was a gift from Jorge Ferrer (Addgene plasmid # 125480 ; http://n2t.net/addgene:125480 ; RRID:Addgene_125480)
