[The description below was written by a language model from this plasmid's Addgene catalogue record and pLannotate feature annotations shown in this document.]
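Description:
lentiSAMv2 C2CD4A-TSS-guide1 is a lentiviral CRISPR activation (CRISPRa) plasmid built on the lentiSAMv2 backbone. It carries a single guide RNA directed at the transcription start site region of the human C2CD4A gene. It is propagated in E. coli through a high-copy ColE1/pUC-type origin with ampicillin selection (AmpR), and the backbone also contains an f1 origin. The viral transfer cassette starts with a CMV enhancer/promoter joined to a truncated HIV-1 5' LTR. This is followed by the Ψ packaging signal, a gag fragment, the RRE and cPPT/CTS, and the cassette closes with a WPRE and a truncated 3' LTR. A bGH polyadenylation signal lies downstream of that LTR. Outside the LTR-flanked region, the annotation shows an SV40/EM7-driven BleoR cassette, which is a carry-over from the parental backbone and is not listed as a selectable marker in the catalogue entry.

Two expression units make up the payload. A human U6 RNA polymerase III promoter drives the guide RNA. Its S. pyogenes scaffold is interrupted by two MS2 stem loops, which bind MS2 coat protein and so allow MS2-fused activator proteins to be recruited from a separate construct. An EF-1α core promoter drives catalytically dead S. pyogenes Cas9 (D10A/N863A) with an N-terminal nucleoplasmin NLS. According to the record, dCas9 is fused to VP64 and linked through a 2A peptide to blasticidin S deaminase, which allows blasticidin selection of transduced mammalian cells. The VP64 and 2A segments are not individually annotated in the feature table, but an unannotated gap between dCas9 and BSD is consistent with their presence. The stated purpose is CRISPR-mediated transcriptional activation of C2CD4A. The associated publication concerns human pancreatic islet chromatin architecture and the genetics of type 2 diabetes.
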