Features (pLannotate 1.2.2; 38 found; start..end, strand, type, name):
     18..36      +  misc_RNA       MS2 stem loop: stem loop that binds the bacteriophage MS2 coat protein
     47..83      +  misc_RNA       gRNA scaffold (fragment): guide RNA scaffold for the Streptococcus pyogenes CRISPR/Cas9 system
     88..106     +  misc_RNA       MS2 stem loop: stem loop that binds the bacteriophage MS2 coat protein
    117..136     +  misc_RNA       gRNA scaffold (fragment): guide RNA scaffold for the Streptococcus pyogenes CRISPR/Cas9 system
    149..167     +  CDS            small t antigen (fragment): SV40 (simian virus 40) small t antigen
    193..404     +  promoter       EF-1α core promoter: core promoter for human elongation factor EF-1α
    421..468     +  CDS            nucleoplasmin NLS: bipartite nuclear localization signal from nucleoplasmin
    468..4569    +  CDS            dCas9 (fragment): catalytically dead mutant of the Cas9 endonuclease from the Streptococcus pyogenes Type II CRISPR/Cas system RNA-guided DNA-binding protein that lacks endonuclease activity due to the D10A mutation in the RuvC catalytic domain and the N863A mutation in the HNH catalytic domain
   4894..5292    +  CDS            BSD: blasticidin S deaminase; Aspergillus terreus BSD; confers resistance to blasticidin
   5293..5314    +  misc_feature   MCS (fragment): pBluescript multiple cloning site
   5317..5905    +  misc_feature   WPRE: woodchuck hepatitis virus posttranscriptional regulatory element
   5842..6423    +  CDS            nef (fragment): NEF_HV1H2 - Experimental evidence at protein level: Swiss-Prot protein existence level 1. Extracellular Nef protein targets CD4(+) T-lymphocytes for apoptosis by interacting with CXCR4 surface receptors. From Human immunodeficiency virus type 1 group M subtype B (isolate HXB2) (HIV-1).
   6430..6610    +  LTR            5' LTR (truncated): truncated 5' long terminal repeat (LTR) from HIV-1
   6642..6866    +  polyA_signal   bGH poly(A) signal: bovine growth hormone polyadenylation signal
   6870..6891    +  promoter       SV40 promoter (fragment): SV40 enhancer and early promoter
   6912..7340    +  rep_origin     f1 ori (sequence partly withheld): f1 bacteriophage origin of replication; arrow indicates direction of (+) strand synthesis
   7354..7683    +  promoter       SV40 promoter: SV40 enhancer and early promoter
   7731..7778    +  promoter       EM7 promoter: synthetic bacterial promoter&nbsp
   7797..8171    +  CDS            BleoR: antibiotic-binding protein; Sh ble from Streptoalloteichus hindustanus; confers resistance to bleomycin, phleomycin, and Zeocin™
   8181..8306    +  CDS            ble (fragment): BLE_KLEPN - Experimental evidence at protein level: Swiss-Prot protein existence level 1. Binding protein with a strong affinity to the bleomycin family of antibiotics. Binds to CL990; an antimitotic-antibiotic compound. From Klebsiella pneumoniae.
   8301..8422    +  polyA_signal   SV40 poly(A) signal: SV40 polyadenylation signal
   8493..8515    -  protein_bind   lac operator (fragment): The lac repressor binds to the lac operator to inhibit transcription in E. coli. This inhibition can be relieved by adding lactose or isopropyl-β-D-thiogalactopyranoside (IPTG). lac repressor encoded by lacI
   8519..8549    -  promoter       lac promoter: promoter for the E. coli lac operon
   8564..8585    -  protein_bind   CAP binding site: CAP binding activates transcription in the presence of cAMP. E. coli catabolite activator protein
   8598..8690    -  CDS            lacI (fragment): lac repressor; lacI; The lac repressor binds to the lac operator to inhibit transcription in E. coli. This inhibition can be relieved by adding lactose or isopropyl-β-D-thiogalactopyranoside (IPTG).
   8873..9461    -  rep_origin     ori: high-copy-number ColE1/pMB1/pBR322/pUC origin of replication
   9632..10492   -  CDS            AmpR: β-lactamase; bla; confers resistance to ampicillin, carbenicillin, and related antibiotics
  10493..10597   -  promoter       AmpR promoter: bla
  10656..10708   -  misc_feature   bom (fragment): basis of mobility region from pBR322
  10863..11242   +  enhancer       CMV enhancer: human cytomegalovirus immediate early enhancer
  11243..11442   +  promoter       CMV promoter: human cytomegalovirus (CMV) immediate early promoter
  11460..11640   +  LTR            5' LTR (truncated): truncated 5' long terminal repeat (LTR) from HIV-1
  11687..11812   +  misc_feature   HIV-1 Ψ: packaging signal of human immunodeficiency virus type 1
  11796..12159   +  CDS            HIV-1 gag (fragment): gag protein from human immunodeficiency virus 1; gag
  12305..12538   +  misc_feature   RRE: The Rev response element (RRE) of HIV-1 allows for Rev-dependent mRNA export from the nucleus to the cytoplasm.
  12915..13015   +  CDS            Rev (fragment): human immunodeficiency virus 1 (HIV-1) Rev protein; rev; enhances nuclear export of unspliced and incompletely spliced viral mRNAs
  13065..13182   +  misc_feature   cPPT/CTS: central polypurine tract and central termination sequence of HIV-1
  13232..13472   +  promoter       U6 promoter: RNA polymerase III promoter for human U6 snRNA
>Addgene plasmid #125480 | lentiSAMv2 C2CD4A-TSS-guide1 | addgene full sequence | sequence record 251521 | Addgene NGS Result
GTTTTAGAGCTAGGCCAACATGAGGATCACCCATGTCTGCAGGGCCTAGCAAGTTAAAATAAGGCTAGTC
CGTTATCAACTTGGCCAACATGAGGATCACCCATGTCTGCAGGGCCAAGTGGCACCGAGTCGGTGCTTTT
TTTGGATCCTAGGTCTTGAAAGGAGTGGGAATTGGCTCCGGTGCCCGTCAGTGGGCAGAGCGCACATCGC
CCACAGTCCCCGAGAAGTTGGGGGGAGGGGTCGGCAATTGATCCGGTGCCTAGAGAAGGTGGCGCGGGGT
AAACTGGGAAAGTGATGTCGTGTACTGGCTCCGCCTTTTTCCCGAGGGTGGGGGAGAACCGTATATAAGT
GCAGTAGTCGCCGTGAACGTTCTTTTTCGCAACGGGTTTGCCGCCAGAACACAGGCGTACGGCCACCATG
AAAAGGCCGGCGGCCACGAAAAAGGCCGGCCAGGCAAAAAAGAAAAAGGACAAGAAGTACAGCATCGGCC
TGGCCATCGGCACCAACTCTGTGGGCTGGGCCGTGATCACCGACGAGTACAAGGTGCCCAGCAAGAAATT
CAAGGTGCTGGGCAACACCGACCGGCACAGCATCAAGAAGAACCTGATCGGAGCCCTGCTGTTCGACAGC
GGCGAAACAGCCGAGGCCACCCGGCTGAAGAGAACCGCCAGAAGAAGATACACCAGACGGAAGAACCGGA
TCTGCTATCTGCAAGAGATCTTCAGCAACGAGATGGCCAAGGTGGACGACAGCTTCTTCCACAGACTGGA
AGAGTCCTTCCTGGTGGAAGAGGATAAGAAGCACGAGCGGCACCCCATCTTCGGCAACATCGTGGACGAG
GTGGCCTACCACGAGAAGTACCCCACCATCTACCACCTGAGAAAGAAACTGGTGGACAGCACCGACAAGG
CCGACCTGCGGCTGATCTATCTGGCCCTGGCCCACATGATCAAGTTCCGGGGCCACTTCCTGATCGAGGG
CGACCTGAACCCCGACAACAGCGACGTGGACAAGCTGTTCATCCAGCTGGTGCAGACCTACAACCAGCTG
TTCGAGGAAAACCCCATCAACGCCAGCGGCGTGGACGCCAAGGCCATCCTGTCTGCCAGACTGAGCAAGA
GCAGACGGCTGGAAAATCTGATCGCCCAGCTGCCCGGCGAGAAGAAGAATGGCCTGTTCGGCAACCTGAT
TGCCCTGAGCCTGGGCCTGACCCCCAACTTCAAGAGCAACTTCGACCTGGCCGAGGATGCCAAACTGCAG
CTGAGCAAGGACACCTACGACGACGACCTGGACAACCTGCTGGCCCAGATCGGCGACCAGTACGCCGACC
TGTTTCTGGCCGCCAAGAACCTGTCCGACGCCATCCTGCTGAGCGACATCCTGAGAGTGAACACCGAGAT
CACCAAGGCCCCCCTGAGCGCCTCTATGATCAAGAGATACGACGAGCACCACCAGGACCTGACCCTGCTG
AAAGCTCTCGTGCGGCAGCAGCTGCCTGAGAAGTACAAAGAGATTTTCTTCGACCAGAGCAAGAACGGCT
ACGCCGGCTACATTGACGGCGGAGCCAGCCAGGAAGAGTTCTACAAGTTCATCAAGCCCATCCTGGAAAA
GATGGACGGCACCGAGGAACTGCTCGTGAAGCTGAACAGAGAGGACCTGCTGCGGAAGCAGCGGACCTTC
GACAACGGCAGCATCCCCCACCAGATCCACCTGGGAGAGCTGCACGCCATTCTGCGGCGGCAGGAAGATT
TTTACCCATTCCTGAAGGACAACCGGGAAAAGATCGAGAAGATCCTGACCTTCCGCATCCCCTACTACGT
GGGCCCTCTGGCCAGGGGAAACAGCAGATTCGCCTGGATGACCAGAAAGAGCGAGGAAACCATCACCCCC
TGGAACTTCGAGGAAGTGGTGGACAAGGGCGCTTCCGCCCAGAGCTTCATCGAGCGGATGACCAACTTCG
ATAAGAACCTGCCCAACGAGAAGGTGCTGCCCAAGCACAGCCTGCTGTACGAGTACTTCACCGTGTATAA
CGAGCTGACCAAAGTGAAATACGTGACCGAGGGAATGAGAAAGCCCGCCTTCCTGAGCGGCGAGCAGAAA
AAGGCCATCGTGGACCTGCTGTTCAAGACCAACCGGAAAGTGACCGTGAAGCAGCTGAAAGAGGACTACT
TCAAGAAAATCGAGTGCTTCGACTCCGTGGAAATCTCCGGCGTGGAAGATCGGTTCAACGCCTCCCTGGG
CACATACCACGATCTGCTGAAAATTATCAAGGACAAGGACTTCCTGGACAATGAGGAAAACGAGGACATT
CTGGAAGATATCGTGCTGACCCTGACACTGTTTGAGGACAGAGAGATGATCGAGGAACGGCTGAAAACCT
ATGCCCACCTGTTCGACGACAAAGTGATGAAGCAGCTGAAGCGGCGGAGATACACCGGCTGGGGCAGGCT
GAGCCGGAAGCTGATCAACGGCATCCGGGACAAGCAGTCCGGCAAGACAATCCTGGATTTCCTGAAGTCC
GACGGCTTCGCCAACAGAAACTTCATGCAGCTGATCCACGACGACAGCCTGACCTTTAAAGAGGACATCC
AGAAAGCCCAGGTGTCCGGCCAGGGCGATAGCCTGCACGAGCACATTGCCAATCTGGCCGGCAGCCCCGC
CATTAAGAAGGGCATCCTGCAGACAGTGAAGGTGGTGGACGAGCTCGTGAAAGTGATGGGCCGGCACAAG
CCCGAGAACATCGTGATCGAAATGGCCAGAGAGAACCAGACCACCCAGAAGGGACAGAAGAACAGCCGCG
AGAGAATGAAGCGGATCGAAGAGGGCATCAAAGAGCTGGGCAGCCAGATCCTGAAAGAACACCCCGTGGA
AAACACCCAGCTGCAGAACGAGAAGCTGTACCTGTACTACCTGCAGAATGGGCGGGATATGTACGTGGAC
CAGGAACTGGACATCAACCGGCTGTCCGACTACGATGTGGACCACATCGTGCCTCAGAGCTTTCTGAAGG
ACGACTCCATCGACAACAAGGTGCTGACCAGAAGCGACAAGGCCCGGGGCAAGAGCGACAACGTGCCCTC
CGAAGAGGTCGTGAAGAAGATGAAGAACTACTGGCGGCAGCTGCTGAACGCCAAGCTGATTACCCAGAGA
AAGTTCGACAATCTGACCAAGGCCGAGAGAGGCGGCCTGAGCGAACTGGATAAGGCCGGCTTCATCAAGA
GACAGCTGGTGGAAACCCGGCAGATCACAAAGCACGTGGCACAGATCCTGGACTCCCGGATGAACACTAA
GTACGACGAGAATGACAAGCTGATCCGGGAAGTGAAAGTGATCACCCTGAAGTCCAAGCTGGTGTCCGAT
TTCCGGAAGGATTTCCAGTTTTACAAAGTGCGCGAGATCAACAACTACCACCACGCCCACGACGCCTACC
TGAACGCCGTCGTGGGAACCGCCCTGATCAAAAAGTACCCTAAGCTGGAAAGCGAGTTCGTGTACGGCGA
CTACAAGGTGTACGACGTGCGGAAGATGATCGCCAAGAGCGAGCAGGAAATCGGCAAGGCTACCGCCAAG
TACTTCTTCTACAGCAACATCATGAACTTTTTCAAGACCGAGATTACCCTGGCCAACGGCGAGATCCGGA
AGCGGCCTCTGATCGAGACAAACGGCGAAACCGGGGAGATCGTGTGGGATAAGGGCCGGGATTTTGCCAC
CGTGCGGAAAGTGCTGAGCATGCCCCAAGTGAATATCGTGAAAAAGACCGAGGTGCAGACAGGCGGCTTC
AGCAAAGAGTCTATCCTGCCCAAGAGGAACAGCGATAAGCTGATCGCCAGAAAGAAGGACTGGGACCCTA
AGAAGTACGGCGGCTTCGACAGCCCCACCGTGGCCTATTCTGTGCTGGTGGTGGCCAAAGTGGAAAAGGG
CAAGTCCAAGAAACTGAAGAGTGTGAAAGAGCTGCTGGGGATCACCATCATGGAAAGAAGCAGCTTCGAG
AAGAATCCCATCGACTTTCTGGAAGCCAAGGGCTACAAAGAAGTGAAAAAGGACCTGATCATCAAGCTGC
CTAAGTACTCCCTGTTCGAGCTGGAAAACGGCCGGAAGAGAATGCTGGCCTCTGCCGGCGAACTGCAGAA
GGGAAACGAACTGGCCCTGCCCTCCAAATATGTGAACTTCCTGTACCTGGCCAGCCACTATGAGAAGCTG
AAGGGCTCCCCCGAGGATAATGAGCAGAAACAGCTGTTTGTGGAACAGCACAAGCACTACCTGGACGAGA
TCATCGAGCAGATCAGCGAGTTCTCCAAGAGAGTGATCCTGGCCGACGCTAATCTGGACAAAGTGCTGTC
CGCCTACAACAAGCACCGGGATAAGCCCATCAGAGAGCAGGCCGAGAATATCATCCACCTGTTTACCCTG
ACCAATCTGGGAGCCCCTGCCGCCTTCAAGTACTTTGACACCACCATCGACCGGAAGAGGTACACCAGCA
CCAAAGAGGTGCTGGACGCCACCCTGATCCACCAGAGCATCACCGGCCTGTACGAGACACGGATCGACCT
GTCTCAGCTGGGAGGCGACAGCGCTGGAGGAGGTGGAAGCGGAGGAGGAGGAAGCGGAGGAGGAGGTAGC
GGACCTAAGAAAAAGAGGAAGGTGGCGGCCGCTGGATCCGGACGGGCTGACGCATTGGACGATTTTGATC
TGGATATGCTGGGAAGTGACGCCCTCGATGATTTTGACCTTGACATGCTTGGTTCGGATGCCCTTGATGA
CTTTGACCTCGACATGCTCGGCAGTGACGCCCTTGATGATTTCGACCTGGACATGCTGATTAACTGTACA
GGCAGTGGAGAGGGCAGAGGAAGTCTGCTAACATGCGGTGACGTCGAGGAGAATCCTGGCCCAATGGCCA
AGCCTTTGTCTCAAGAAGAATCCACCCTCATTGAAAGAGCAACGGCTACAATCAACAGCATCCCCATCTC
TGAAGACTACAGCGTCGCCAGCGCAGCTCTCTCTAGCGACGGCCGCATCTTCACTGGTGTCAATGTATAT
CATTTTACTGGGGGACCTTGTGCAGAACTCGTGGTGCTGGGCACTGCTGCTGCTGCGGCAGCTGGCAACC
TGACTTGTATCGTCGCGATCGGAAATGAGAACAGGGGCATCTTGAGCCCCTGCGGACGGTGCCGACAGGT
GCTTCTCGATCTGCATCCTGGGATCAAAGCCATAGTGAAGGACAGTGATGGACAGCCGACGGCAGTTGGG
ATTCGTGAATTGCTGCCCTCTGGTTATGTGTGGGAGGGCTAAGAATTCGATATCAAGCTTATCGGTAATC
AACCTCTGGATTACAAAATTTGTGAAAGATTGACTGGTATTCTTAACTATGTTGCTCCTTTTACGCTATG
TGGATACGCTGCTTTAATGCCTTTGTATCATGCTATTGCTTCCCGTATGGCTTTCATTTTCTCCTCCTTG
TATAAATCCTGGTTGCTGTCTCTTTATGAGGAGTTGTGGCCCGTTGTCAGGCAACGTGGCGTGGTGTGCA
CTGTGTTTGCTGACGCAACCCCCACTGGTTGGGGCATTGCCACCACCTGTCAGCTCCTTTCCGGGACTTT
CGCTTTCCCCCTCCCTATTGCCACGGCGGAACTCATCGCCGCCTGCCTTGCCCGCTGCTGGACAGGGGCT
CGGCTGTTGGGCACTGACAATTCCGTGGTGTTGTCGGGGAAATCATCGTCCTTTCCTTGGCTGCTCGCCT
GTGTTGCCACCTGGATTCTGCGCGGGACGTCCTTCTGCTACGTCCCTTCGGCCCTCAATCCAGCGGACCT
TCCTTCCCGCGGCCTGCTGCCGGCTCTGCGGCCTCTTCCGCGTCTTCGCCTTCGCCCTCAGACGAGTCGG
ATCTCCCTTTGGGCCGCCTCCCCGCATCGATACCGTCGACCTCGAGACCTAGAAAAACATGGAGCAATCA
CAAGTAGCAATACAGCAGCTACCAATGCTGATTGTGCCTGGCTAGAAGCACAAGAGGAGGAGGAGGTGGG
TTTTCCAGTCACACCTCAGGTACCTTTAAGACCAATGACTTACAAGGCAGCTGTAGATCTTAGCCACTTT
TTAAAAGAAAAGGGGGGACTGGAAGGGCTAATTCACTCCCAACGAAGACAAGATATCCTTGATCTGTGGA
TCTACCACACACAAGGCTACTTCCCTGATTGGCAGAACTACACACCAGGGCCAGGGATCAGATATCCACT
GACCTTTGGATGGTGCTACAAGCTAGTACCAGTTGAGCAAGAGAAGGTAGAAGAAGCCAATGAAGGAGAG
AACACCCGCTTGTTACACCCTGTGAGCCTGCATGGGATGGATGACCCGGAGAGAGAAGTATTAGAGTGGA
GGTTTGACAGCCGCCTAGCATTTCATCACATGGCCCGAGAGCTGCATCCGGACTGTACTGGGTCTCTCTG
GTTAGACCAGATCTGAGCCTGGGAGCTCTCTGGCTAACTAGGGAACCCACTGCTTAAGCCTCAATAAAGC
TTGCCTTGAGTGCTTCAAGTAGTGTGTGCCCGTCTGTTGTGTGACTCTGGTAACTAGAGATCCCTCAGAC
CCTTTTAGTCAGTGTGGAAAATCTCTAGCAGGGCCCGTTTAAACCCGCTGATCAGCCTCGACTGTGCCTT
CTAGTTGCCAGCCATCTGTTGTTTGCCCCTCCCCCGTGCCTTCCTTGACCCTGGAAGGTGCCACTCCCAC
TGTCCTTTCCTAATAAAATGAGGAAATTGCATCGCATTGTCTGAGTAGGTGTCATTCTATTCTGGGGGGT
GGGGTGGGGCAGGACAGCAAGGGGGAGGATTGGGAAGACAATAGCAGGCATGCTGGGGATGCGGTGGGCT
CTATGGCTTCTGAGGCGGAAAGAACCAGCTGGGGCTCTAGGGGGTATCCCC
[124 nt withheld, positions 6912-7035]
C
[91 nt withheld, positions 7037-7127]
A
[49 nt withheld, positions 7129-7177]
CCTTTGACGTTGGAGTCCACGTTCTTT
[37 nt withheld, positions 7205-7241]
ACCCTATCTCGGTCTATTCTTTTGATTTATAAGGGATTTTGCCGATTTCGGCCTATTGGTTAAAAAATGA
GCTGATTTAACAAAAATTTAACGCGAATTAATTCTGTGGAATGTGTGTCAGTTAGGGTGTGGAAAGTCCC
CAGGCTCCCCAGCAGGCAGAAGTATGCAAAGCATGCATCTCAATTAGTCAGCAACCAGGTGTGGAAAGTC
CCCAGGCTCCCCAGCAGGCAGAAGTATGCAAAGCATGCATCTCAATTAGTCAGCAACCATAGTCCCGCCC
CTAACTCCGCCCATCCCGCCCCTAACTCCGCCCAGTTCCGCCCATTCTCCGCCCCATGGCTGACTAATTT
TTTTTATTTATGCAGAGGCCGAGGCCGCCTCTGCCTCTGAGCTATTCCAGAAGTAGTGAGGAGGCTTTTT
TGGAGGCCTAGGCTTTTGCAAAAAGCTCCCGGGAGCTTGTATATCCATTTTCGGATCTGATCAGCACGTG
TTGACAATTAATCATCGGCATAGTATATCGGCATAGTATAATACGACAAGGTGAGGAACTAAACCATGGC
CAAGTTGACCAGTGCCGTTCCGGTGCTCACCGCGCGCGACGTCGCCGGAGCGGTCGAGTTCTGGACCGAC
CGGCTCGGGTTCTCCCGGGACTTCGTGGAGGACGACTTCGCCGGTGTGGTCCGGGACGACGTGACCCTGT
TCATCAGCGCGGTCCAGGACCAGGTGGTGCCGGACAACACCCTGGCCTGGGTGTGGGTGCGCGGCCTGGA
CGAGCTGTACGCCGAGTGGTCGGAGGTCGTGTCCACGAACTTCCGGGACGCCTCCGGGCCGGCCATGACC
GAGATCGGCGAGCAGCCGTGGGGGCGGGAGTTCGCCCTGCGCGACCCGGCCGGCAACTGCGTGCACTTCG
TGGCCGAGGAGCAGGACTGACACGTGCTACGAGATTTCGATTCCACCGCCGCCTTCTATGAAAGGTTGGG
CTTCGGAATCGTTTTCCGGGACGCCGGCTGGATGATCCTCCAGCGCGGGGATCTCATGCTGGAGTTCTTC
GCCCACCCCAACTTGTTTATTGCAGCTTATAATGGTTACAAATAAAGCAATAGCATCACAAATTTCACAA
ATAAAGCATTTTTTTCACTGCATTCTAGTTGTGGTTTGTCCAAACTCATCAATGTATCTTATCATGTCTG
TATACCGTCGACCTCTAGCTAGAGCTTGGCGTAATCATGGTCATAGCTGTTTCCTGTGTGAAATTGTTAT
CCGCTCACAATTCCACACAACATACGAGCCGGAAGCATAAAGTGTAAAGCCTGGGGTGCCTAATGAGTGA
GCTAACTCACATTAATTGCGTTGCGCTCACTGCCCGCTTTCCAGTCGGGAAACCTGTCGTGCCAGCTGCA
TTAATGAATCGGCCAACGCGCGGGGAGAGGCGGTTTGCGTATTGGGCGCTCTTCCGCTTCCTCGCTCACT
GACTCGCTGCGCTCGGTCGTTCGGCTGCGGCGAGCGGTATCAGCTCACTCAAAGGCGGTAATACGGTTAT
CCACAGAATCAGGGGATAACGCAGGAAAGAACATGTGAGCAAAAGGCCAGCAAAAGGCCAGGAACCGTAA
AAAGGCCGCGTTGCTGGCGTTTTTCCATAGGCTCCGCCCCCCTGACGAGCATCACAAAAATCGACGCTCA
AGTCAGAGGTGGCGAAACCCGACAGGACTATAAAGATACCAGGCGTTTCCCCCTGGAAGCTCCCTCGTGC
GCTCTCCTGTTCCGACCCTGCCGCTTACCGGATACCTGTCCGCCTTTCTCCCTTCGGGAAGCGTGGCGCT
TTCTCATAGCTCACGCTGTAGGTATCTCAGTTCGGTGTAGGTCGTTCGCTCCAAGCTGGGCTGTGTGCAC
GAACCCCCCGTTCAGCCCGACCGCTGCGCCTTATCCGGTAACTATCGTCTTGAGTCCAACCCGGTAAGAC
ACGACTTATCGCCACTGGCAGCAGCCACTGGTAACAGGATTAGCAGAGCGAGGTATGTAGGCGGTGCTAC
AGAGTTCTTGAAGTGGTGGCCTAACTACGGCTACACTAGAAGAACAGTATTTGGTATCTGCGCTCTGCTG
AAGCCAGTTACCTTCGGAAAAAGAGTTGGTAGCTCTTGATCCGGCAAACAAACCACCGCTGGTAGCGGTG
GTTTTTTTGTTTGCAAGCAGCAGATTACGCGCAGAAAAAAAGGATCTCAAGAAGATCCTTTGATCTTTTC
TACGGGGTCTGACGCTCAGTGGAACGAAAACTCACGTTAAGGGATTTTGGTCATGAGATTATCAAAAAGG
ATCTTCACCTAGATCCTTTTAAATTAAAAATGAAGTTTTAAATCAATCTAAAGTATATATGAGTAAACTT
GGTCTGACAGTTACCAATGCTTAATCAGTGAGGCACCTATCTCAGCGATCTGTCTATTTCGTTCATCCAT
AGTTGCCTGACTCCCCGTCGTGTAGATAACTACGATACGGGAGGGCTTACCATCTGGCCCCAGTGCTGCA
ATGATACCGCGAGACCCACGCTCACCGGCTCCAGATTTATCAGCAATAAACCAGCCAGCCGGAAGGGCCG
AGCGCAGAAGTGGTCCTGCAACTTTATCCGCCTCCATCCAGTCTATTAATTGTTGCCGGGAAGCTAGAGT
AAGTAGTTCGCCAGTTAATAGTTTGCGCAACGTTGTTGCCATTGCTACAGGCATCGTGGTGTCACGCTCG
TCGTTTGGTATGGCTTCATTCAGCTCCGGTTCCCAACGATCAAGGCGAGTTACATGATCCCCCATGTTGT
GCAAAAAAGCGGTTAGCTCCTTCGGTCCTCCGATCGTTGTCAGAAGTAAGTTGGCCGCAGTGTTATCACT
CATGGTTATGGCAGCACTGCATAATTCTCTTACTGTCATGCCATCCGTAAGATGCTTTTCTGTGACTGGT
GAGTACTCAACCAAGTCATTCTGAGAATAGTGTATGCGGCGACCGAGTTGCTCTTGCCCGGCGTCAATAC
GGGATAATACCGCGCCACATAGCAGAACTTTAAAAGTGCTCATCATTGGAAAACGTTCTTCGGGGCGAAA
ACTCTCAAGGATCTTACCGCTGTTGAGATCCAGTTCGATGTAACCCACTCGTGCACCCAACTGATCTTCA
GCATCTTTTACTTTCACCAGCGTTTCTGGGTGAGCAAAAACAGGAAGGCAAAATGCCGCAAAAAAGGGAA
TAAGGGCGACACGGAAATGTTGAATACTCATACTCTTCCTTTTTCAATATTATTGAAGCATTTATCAGGG
TTATTGTCTCATGAGCGGATACATATTTGAATGTATTTAGAAAAATAAACAAATAGGGGTTCCGCGCACA
TTTCCCCGAAAAGTGCCACCTGACGTCGACGGATCGGGAGATCTCCCGATCCCCTATGGTGCACTCTCAG
TACAATCTGCTCTGATGCCGCATAGTTAAGCCAGTATCTGCTCCCTGCTTGTGTGTTGGAGGTCGCTGAG
TAGTGCGCGAGCAAAATTTAAGCTACAACAAGGCAAGGCTTGACCGACAATTGCATGAAGAATCTGCTTA
GGGTTAGGCGTTTTGCGCTGCTTCGCGATGTACGGGCCAGATATACGCGTTGACATTGATTATTGACTAG
TTATTAATAGTAATCAATTACGGGGTCATTAGTTCATAGCCCATATATGGAGTTCCGCGTTACATAACTT
ACGGTAAATGGCCCGCCTGGCTGACCGCCCAACGACCCCCGCCCATTGACGTCAATAATGACGTATGTTC
CCATAGTAACGCCAATAGGGACTTTCCATTGACGTCAATGGGTGGAGTATTTACGGTAAACTGCCCACTT
GGCAGTACATCAAGTGTATCATATGCCAAGTACGCCCCCTATTGACGTCAATGACGGTAAATGGCCCGCC
TGGCATTATGCCCAGTACATGACCTTATGGGACTTTCCTACTTGGCAGTACATCTACGTATTAGTCATCG
CTATTACCATGGTGATGCGGTTTTGGCAGTACATCAATGGGCGTGGATAGCGGTTTGACTCACGGGGATT
TCCAAGTCTCCACCCCATTGACGTCAATGGGAGTTTGTTTTGGCACCAAAATCAACGGGACTTTCCAAAA
TGTCGTAACAACTCCGCCCCATTGACGCAAATGGGCGGTAGGCGTGTACGGTGGGAGGTCTATATAAGCA
GCGCGTTTTGCCTGTACTGGGTCTCTCTGGTTAGACCAGATCTGAGCCTGGGAGCTCTCTGGCTAACTAG
GGAACCCACTGCTTAAGCCTCAATAAAGCTTGCCTTGAGTGCTTCAAGTAGTGTGTGCCCGTCTGTTGTG
TGACTCTGGTAACTAGAGATCCCTCAGACCCTTTTAGTCAGTGTGGAAAATCTCTAGCAGTGGCGCCCGA
ACAGGGACTTGAAAGCGAAAGGGAAACCAGAGGAGCTCTCTCGACGCAGGACTCGGCTTGCTGAAGCGCG
CACGGCAAGAGGCGAGGGGCGGCGACTGGTGAGTACGCCAAAAATTTTGACTAGCGGAGGCTAGAAGGAG
AGAGATGGGTGCGAGAGCGTCAGTATTAAGCGGGGGAGAATTAGATCGCGATGGGAAAAAATTCGGTTAA
GGCCAGGGGGAAAGAAAAAATATAAATTAAAACATATAGTATGGGCAAGCAGGGAGCTAGAACGATTCGC
AGTTAATCCTGGCCTGTTAGAAACATCAGAAGGCTGTAGACAAATACTGGGACAGCTACAACCATCCCTT
CAGACAGGATCAGAAGAACTTAGATCATTATATAATACAGTAGCAACCCTCTATTGTGTGCATCAAAGGA
TAGAGATAAAAGACACCAAGGAAGCTTTAGACAAGATAGAGGAAGAGCAAAACAAAAGTAAGACCACCGC
ACAGCAAGCGGCCGCTGATCTTCAGACCTGGAGGAGGAGATATGAGGGACAATTGGAGAAGTGAATTATA
TAAATATAAAGTAGTAAAAATTGAACCATTAGGAGTAGCACCCACCAAGGCAAAGAGAAGAGTGGTGCAG
AGAGAAAAAAGAGCAGTGGGAATAGGAGCTTTGTTCCTTGGGTTCTTGGGAGCAGCAGGAAGCACTATGG
GCGCAGCGTCAATGACGCTGACGGTACAGGCCAGACAATTATTGTCTGGTATAGTGCAGCAGCAGAACAA
TTTGCTGAGGGCTATTGAGGCGCAACAGCATCTGTTGCAACTCACAGTCTGGGGCATCAAGCAGCTCCAG
GCAAGAATCCTGGCTGTGGAAAGATACCTAAAGGATCAACAGCTCCTGGGGATTTGGGGTTGCTCTGGAA
AACTCATTTGCACCACTGCTGTGCCTTGGAATGCTAGTTGGAGTAATAAATCTCTGGAACAGATTTGGAA
TCACACGACCTGGATGGAGTGGGACAGAGAAATTAACAATTACACAAGCTTAATACACTCCTTAATTGAA
GAATCGCAAAACCAGCAAGAAAAGAATGAACAAGAATTATTGGAATTAGATAAATGGGCAAGTTTGTGGA
ATTGGTTTAACATAACAAATTGGCTGTGGTATATAAAATTATTCATAATGATAGTAGGAGGCTTGGTAGG
TTTAAGAATAGTTTTTGCTGTACTTTCTATAGTGAATAGAGTTAGGCAGGGATATTCACCATTATCGTTT
CAGACCCACCTCCCAACCCCGAGGGGACCCGACAGGCCCGAAGGAATAGAAGAAGAAGGTGGAGAGAGAG
ACAGAGACAGATCCATTCGATTAGTGAACGGATCGGCACTGCGTGCGCCAATTCTGCAGACAAATGGCAG
TATTCATCCACAATTTTAAAAGAAAAGGGGGGATTGGGGGGTACAGTGCAGGGGAAAGAATAGTAGACAT
AATAGCAACAGACATACAAACTAAAGAATTACAAAAACAAATTACAAAAATTCAAAATTTTCGGGTTTAT
TACAGGGACAGCAGAGATCCAGTTTGGTTAATTAGCTAGCGAGGGCCTATTTCCCATGATTCCTTCATAT
TTGCATATACGATACAAGGCTGTTAGAGAGATAATTGGAATTAATTTGACTGTAAACACAAAGATATTAG
TACAAAATACGTGACGTAGAAAGTAATAATTTCTTGGGTAGTTTGCAGTTTTAAAATTATGTTTTAAAAT
GGACTATCATATGCTTACCGTAACTTGAAAGTATTTCGATTTCTTGGCTTTATATATCTTGTGGAAAGGA
CGAAACACCGTCCCTGTCCCTCTGCCACG
