>Addgene plasmid #125480 | lentiSAMv2 C2CD4A-TSS-guide1 | depositor partial sequence | sequence record 240138 | Guide RNA, MS2 stem loops
NNNNNNNNTGNAAAGGACGAAACACCGTCCCTGTCCCTCTGCCACGGTTTTAGAGCTAGGCCAACATGAG
GATCACCCATGTCTGCAGGGCCTAGCAAGTTAAAATAAGGCTAGTCCGTTATCAACTTGGCCAACATGAG
GATCACCCATGTCTGCAGGGCCAAGTGGCACCGAGTCGGTGCTTTTTTTGGATCCTAGGTCTTGAAAGGA
GTGGGAATTGGCTCCGGTGCCCGTCAGTGGGCAGAGCGCACATCGCCCACAGTCCCCGAGAAGTTGGGGG
GAGGGGTCGGCAATTGATCCGGTGCCTAGAGAAGGTGGCGCGGGGTAAACTGGGAAAGTGATGTCGTGTA
CTGGCTCCGCCTTTTTCCCGAGGGTGGGGGAGAACCGTATATAAGTGCAGTAGTCGCCGTGAACGTTCTT
TTTCGCAACGGGTTTGCCGCCAGAACACAGGCGTACGGCCACCATGAAAAGGCCGGCGGCCACGAAAAAG
GCCGGCCAGGCAAAAAAGAAAAAGGACAAGAAGTACAGCATCGGCCTGGCCATCGGCACCAACTCTGTGG
GCTGGGCCGTGATCACCGACGAGTACAAGGTGCCCAGCAAGAAATTCAAGGTGCTGGGCAACACCGACCG
GCACAGCATCAAGAAGAACCTGATCGGAGCCCTGCTGTTCGACAGCGGCGAAACAGCCGAGGCCACCCGG
CTGAAGAGAACCGCCAGAAGAAGATACACCAGACGGAAGAACCGGATCTGCTATCTNNGAGAGATCTTCA
GCAACGAGATGGCCAAGGTGGACGACAGCTTCTTCCACAGACTGGAGCAGTCCTTCCTGGTGGAATAGGA
NAGANCTCGACAGNNNGCCATCTTCAGCANNATCGTGGAANAGGTGGCCTACCACNNNNAATGAGCGCAC
CATCNNCNACCTTAGTAATAANACTGNNGGACNCCACTNACAATGNNNGANCATAGTGCAGANNNATCTG
GCGCTGGGTCCACATGAATCANGTNNCNNNGCNATTTCCGGATCGAAGCCGCACCCCAAACCCANNNNNT
CACCTCCNNCANNNNATCCGTCTNNNC
